Addgene plasmid #17383: pBabe-HAZ
Purpose: (Empty Backbone)
Depositing lab: Stephen Goff. Depositing organization: Columbia University. Publication: Inhibition of retroviral RNA production by ZAP, a CCCH-type zinc finger protein. Gao G, Guo X, Goff SP. Science. 2002 Sep 6. 297(5587):1703-6. 10.1126/science.1074276 PubMed 12215647.
Backbone
  Vector backbone: pBabe-HAZ (modified pBabe vector)
  Backbone manufacturer: Goff Lab
  Backbone size (bp): 5000
  Vector type: Mammalian Expression, Retroviral
  Selectable markers: Zeocin
Growth in bacteria
  Bacterial resistance: Ampicillin, 100 μg/mL
  Growth temperature: 37°C
  Growth strain: DH5alpha
  Copy number: High Copy
Gene/Insert
  Gene/Insert name: None
  Tag / fusion protein: HA (N terminal on backbone)
  Cloning method: Restriction Enzyme
  Sequencing primers: 5′ SV40pro-F
Terms and licenses: Academic/Nonprofit Terms; Industry Terms: Not Available to Industry
Depositor comments: Retroviral vector pBabe-HAZ was constructed by making modifications to pBabe-puro.
How to cite: pBabe-HAZ was a gift from Stephen Goff (Addgene plasmid # 17383 ; http://n2t.net/addgene:17383 ; RRID:Addgene_17383)
