[The description below was written by a language model from this plasmid's Addgene catalogue record and the feature table of its GenBank file.]
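Description:
pBabe-HAZ is an empty retroviral expression backbone of about 5 kb, built by modifying pBabe-puro, for stable gene delivery into mammalian cells. It is propagated in E. coli as a high-copy plasmid through a ColE1/pUC-type origin, with selection by ampicillin resistance (bla under its own promoter). The retroviral portion is based on Moloney murine leukemia virus. Two MMLV long terminal repeats flank the transferable region, and the 5′ LTR is followed by the Psi packaging signal and a truncated gag segment lacking its start codon, an extended packaging region that promotes encapsidation of the vector RNA when viral proteins are supplied in trans by a packaging cell line.

Downstream of the gag fragment lies the short interval bracketed by the standard pBABE 5′ and 3′ primer sites, followed by the SV40 enhancer/early promoter (which contains the SV40 origin). After this promoter come a Kozak consensus and the Sh ble coding sequence, which confers Zeocin resistance and replaces the puromycin marker of the parent vector. The catalogue lists an N-terminal HA tag carried on the backbone and an SV40 promoter forward primer for sequencing. However, the HA tag is not annotated in the feature table, and the record does not state the cloning sites or where an insert sits relative to the tag and the Zeocin marker. A single loxP site lies between the resistance gene and the 3′ LTR. The record does not explain its purpose, though a site in this position could in principle allow Cre-mediated manipulation of integrated proviruses.

The vector carries no insert. It is meant for restriction cloning of a gene of interest to produce HA-tagged protein in transduced, Zeocin-selected cells, and it originates from work on cellular inhibitors of retroviral RNA production.
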