LOCUS       Exported 4983 bp ds-DNA circular SYN 12-MAY-2021
DEFINITION  synthetic circular DNA
ACCESSION   .
VERSION     .
KEYWORDS    pBabe-HAZ
SOURCE      synthetic DNA construct
  ORGANISM  synthetic DNA construct
REFERENCE   1 (bases 1 to 4983)
  AUTHORS   Gao G, Guo X, Goff SP
  TITLE     Inhibition of retroviral RNA production by ZAP, a CCCH-type zinc
            finger protein.
  JOURNAL   Science. 2002 Sep 6. 297(5587):1703-6.
  PUBMED    12215647
REFERENCE   2 (bases 1 to 4983)
  AUTHORS   .
  TITLE     Direct Submission
  JOURNAL   Exported May 12, 2021 from SnapGene Server 1.1.58
            http://www.snapgene.com
FEATURES             Location/Qualifiers
     source          1..4983
                     /organism="synthetic DNA construct"
                     /mol_type="other DNA"
     LTR             8..477
                     /note="long terminal repeat from Moloney murine leukemia
                     virus"
     misc_feature    542..741
                     /label=MMLV Psi
                     /note="packaging signal of Moloney murine leukemia virus
                     (MMLV)"
     CDS             934..1350
                     /label=gag (truncated)
                     /note="truncated Moloney murine leukemia virus (MMLV) gag
                     gene lacking the start codon"
     primer_bind     1318..1334
                     /label=pBABE 5'
                     /note="Psi packaging signal, forward primer for pBABE
                     vectors"
     primer_bind     complement(1411..1431)
                     /label=pBABE 3'
                     /note="SV40 enhancer, reverse primer for pBABE vectors"
     promoter        1416..1745
                     /label=SV40 promoter
                     /note="SV40 enhancer and early promoter"
     rep_origin      1596..1731
                     /label=SV40 ori
                     /note="SV40 origin of replication"
     primer_bind     1658..1677
                     /label=SV40pro-F
                     /note="SV40 promoter/origin, forward primer"
     regulatory      1752..1761
                     /regulatory_class="other"
                     /note="vertebrate consensus sequence for strong initiation
                     of translation (Kozak, 1987)"
     CDS             1805..2176
                     /codon_start=1
                     /gene="Sh ble from Streptoalloteichus hindustanus"
                     /product="antibiotic-binding protein"
                     /label=BleoR
                     /note="confers resistance to bleomycin, phleomycin, and
                     Zeocin(TM)"
                     /translation="AKLTSAVPVLTARDVAGAVEFWTDRLGFSRDFVEDDFAGVVRDDV
                     TLFISAVQDQVVPDNTLAWVWVRGLDELYAEWSEVVSTNFRDASGPAMTEIGEQPWGRE
                     FALRDPAGNCVHFVAEEQD"
     protein_bind    complement(2257..2290)
                     /label=loxP
                     /bound_moiety="Cre recombinase"
                     /note="Cre-mediated recombination occurs in the 8-bp core
                     sequence (GCATACAT)."
     LTR             2382..2851
                     /note="long terminal repeat from Moloney murine leukemia
                     virus"
     primer_bind     complement(3054..3071)
                     /label=L4440
                     /note="L4440 vector, forward primer"
     rep_origin      complement(3225..3813)
                     /direction=LEFT
                     /label=ori
                     /note="high-copy-number ColE1/pMB1/pBR322/pUC origin of
                     replication"
     primer_bind     complement(3305..3324)
                     /label=pBR322ori-F
                     /note="pBR322 origin, forward primer"
     CDS             complement(3995..4855)
                     /codon_start=1
                     /gene="bla"
                     /product="beta-lactamase"
                     /label=AmpR
                     /note="confers resistance to ampicillin, carbenicillin, and
                     related antibiotics"
                     /translation="MSIQHFRVALIPFFAAFCLPVFAHPETLVKVKDAEDQLGARVGYI
                     ELDLNSGKILESFRPEERFPMMSTFKVLLCGAVLSRVDAGQEQLGRRIHYSQNDLVEYS
                     PVTEKHLTDGMTVRELCSAAITMSDNTAANLLLTTIGGPKELTAFLHNMGDHVTRLDRW
                     EPELNEAIPNDERDTTMPVAMATTLRKLLTGELLTLASRQQLIDWMEADKVAGPLLRSA
                     LPAGWFIADKSGAGERGSRGIIAALGPDGKPSRIVVIYTTGSQATMDERNRQIAEIGAS
                     LIKHW"
     primer_bind     4618..4637
                     /label=Amp-R
                     /note="Ampicillin resistance gene, reverse primer"
     promoter        complement(4856..4960)
                     /gene="bla"
                     /label=AmpR promoter
ORIGIN
        1 ctgcagcctg aatatgggcc aaacaggata tctgtggtaa gcagttcctg ccccggctca
       61 gggccaagaa cagatggaac agctgaatat gggccaaaca ggatatctgt ggtaagcagt
      121 tcctgccccg gctcagggcc aagaacagat ggtccccaga tgcggtccag ccctcagcag
      181 tttctagaga accatcagat gtttccaggg tgccccaagg acctgaaatg accctgtgcc
      241 ttatttgaac taaccaatca gttcgcttct cgcttctgtt cgcgcgcttc tgctccccga
      301 gctcaataaa agagcccaca acccctcact cggggcgcca gtcctccgat tgactgagtc
      361 gcccgggtac ccgtgtatcc aataaaccct cttgcagttg catccgactt gtggtctcgc
      421 tgttccttgg gagggtctcc tctgagtgat tgactacccg tcagcggggg tctttcattt
      481 gggggctcgt ccgggatcgg gagacccctg cccagggacc accgacccac caccgggagg
      541 caagctggcc agcaacttat ctgtgtctgt ccgattgtct agtgtctatg actgatttta
      601 tgcgcctgcg tcggtactag ttagctaact agctctgtat ctggcggacc cgtggtggaa
      661 ctgacgagtt ctgaacaccc ggccgcaacc ctgggagacg tcccagggac tttgggggcc
      721 gtttttgtgg cccgacctga ggaagggagt cgatgtggaa tccgaccccg tcaggatatg
      781 tggttctggt aggagacgag aacctaaaac agttcccgcc tccgtctgaa tttttgcttt
      841 cggtttggaa ccgaagccgc gcgtcttgtc tgctgcagca tcgttctgtg ttgtctctgt
      901 ctgactgtgt ttctgtattt gtctgaaaat tagggccaga ctgttaccac tcccttaagt
      961 ttgaccttag atcactggaa agatgtcgag cggctcgctc acaaccagtc ggtagatgtc
     1021 aagaagagac gttgggttac cttctgctct gcagaatggc caacctttaa cgtcggatgg
     1081 ccgcgagacg gcacctttaa ccgagacctc atcacccagg ttaagatcaa ggtcttttca
     1141 cctggcccgc atggacaccc agaccaggtc ccctacatcg tgacctggga agccttggct
     1201 tttgaccccc ctccctgggt caagcccttt gtacacccta agcctccgcc tcctcttctt
     1261 ccatccgcgc cgtctctccc ccttgaacct cctctttcga ccccgcctca atcctccctt
     1321 tatccagccc tcactccttc tctaggcgcc ggccggatcc cagtgtggtg gtacgtagga
     1381 attaattcgc cagcacagtg gtcgacctgt ggaatgtgtg tcagttaggg tgtggaaagt
     1441 ccccaggctc cccagcaggc agaagtatgc aaagcatgca tctcaattag tcagcaacca
     1501 ggtgtggaaa gtccccaggc tccccagcag gcagaagtat gcaaagcatg catctcaatt
     1561 agtcagcaac catagtcccg cccctaactc cgcccatccc gcccctaact ccgcccagtt
     1621 ccgcccattc tccgccccat ggctgactaa ttttttttat ttatgcagag gccgaggccg
     1681 cctcggcctc tgagctattc cagaagtagt gaggaggctt ttttggaggc ctaggctttt
     1741 gcaaaaagct tgccaccatg gcttatccat atgatgttcc agatatgctg aattcggcgg
     1801 ccgcgccaag ttgaccagtg ccgttccggt gctcaccgcg cgcgacgtcg ccggagcggt
     1861 cgagttctgg accgaccggc tcgggttctc ccgggacttc gtggaggacg acttcgccgg
     1921 tgtggtccgg gacgacgtga ccctgttcat cagcgcggtc caggaccagg tggtgccgga
     1981 caacaccctg gcctgggtgt gggtgcgcgg cctggacgag ctgtacgccg agtggtcgga
     2041 ggtcgtgtcc acgaacttcc gggacgcctc cgggccggcc atgaccgaga tcggcgagca
     2101 gccgtggggg cgggagttcg ccctgcgcga cccggccggc aactgcgtgc acttcgtggc
     2161 cgaggagcag gactgaatcg ataaaataaa agattttatt tagtctccag aaaaaggggg
     2221 gaatgaaaga ccccacctgt aggtttggca agctagataa cttcgtataa tgtatgctat
     2281 acgaagttat ctagcttaag taacgccatt ttgcaaggca tggaaaaata cataactgag
     2341 aatagagaag ttcagatcaa ggtcaggaac agatggaaca gctgaatatg ggccaaacag
     2401 gatatctgtg gtaagcagtt cctgccccgg ctcagggcca agaacagatg gaacagctga
     2461 atatgggcca aacaggatat ctgtggtaag cagttcctgc cccggctcag ggccaagaac
     2521 agatggtccc cagatgcggt ccagccctca gcagtttcta gagaaccatc agatgtttcc
     2581 agggtgcccc aaggacctga aatgaccctg tgccttattt gaactaacca atcagttcgc
     2641 ttctcgcttc tgttcgcgcg cttctgctcc ccgagctcaa taaaagagcc cacaacccct
     2701 cactcggggc gccagtcctc cgattgactg agtcgcccgg gtacccgtgt atccaataaa
     2761 ccctcttgca gttgcatccg acttgtggtc tcgctgttcc ttgggagggt ctcctctgag
     2821 tgattgacta cccgtcagcg ggggtctttc atttccgact tgtggtctcg ctgccttggg
     2881 agggtctcct ctgagtgatt gactacccgt cagcgggggt cttcacatgc agcatgtatc
     2941 aaaattaatt tggttttttt tcttaagtat ttacattaaa tggccatagt tgcattaatg
     3001 aatcggccaa cgcgcgggga gaggcggttt gcgtattggc gctcttccgc ttcctcgctc
     3061 actgactcgc tgcgctcggt cgttcggctg cggcgagcgg tatcagctca ctcaaaggcg
     3121 gtaatacggt tatccacaga atcaggggat aacgcaggaa agaacatgtg agcaaaaggc
     3181 cagcaaaagg ccaggaaccg taaaaaggcc gcgttgctgg cgtttttcca taggctccgc
     3241 ccccctgacg agcatcacaa aaatcgacgc tcaagtcaga ggtggcgaaa cccgacagga
     3301 ctataaagat accaggcgtt tccccctgga agctccctcg tgcgctctcc tgttccgacc
     3361 ctgccgctta ccggatacct gtccgccttt ctcccttcgg gaagcgtggc gctttctcat
     3421 agctcacgct gtaggtatct cagttcggtg taggtcgttc gctccaagct gggctgtgtg
     3481 cacgaacccc ccgttcagcc cgaccgctgc gccttatccg gtaactatcg tcttgagtcc
     3541 aacccggtaa gacacgactt atcgccactg gcagcagcca ctggtaacag gattagcaga
     3601 gcgaggtatg taggcggtgc tacagagttc ttgaagtggt ggcctaacta cggctacact
     3661 agaaggacag tatttggtat ctgcgctctg ctgaagccag ttaccttcgg aaaaagagtt
     3721 ggtagctctt gatccggcaa acaaaccacc gctggtagcg gtggtttttt tgtttgcaag
     3781 cagcagatta cgcgcagaaa aaaaggatct caagaagatc ctttgatctt ttctacgggg
     3841 tctgacgctc agtggaacga aaactcacgt taagggattt tggtcatgag attatcaaaa
     3901 aggatcttca cctagatcct tttaaattaa aaatgaagtt tgcggccggc cgcaaatcaa
     3961 tctaaagtat atatgagtaa acttggtctg acagttacca atgcttaatc agtgaggcac
     4021 ctatctcagc gatctgtcta tttcgttcat ccatagttgc ctgactcccc gtcgtgtaga
     4081 taactacgat acgggagggc ttaccatctg gccccagtgc tgcaatgata ccgcgagacc
     4141 cacgctcacc ggctccagat ttatcagcaa taaaccagcc agccggaagg gccgagcgca
     4201 gaagtggtcc tgcaacttta tccgcctcca tccagtctat taattgttgc cgggaagcta
     4261 gagtaagtag ttcgccagtt aatagtttgc gcaacgttgt tgccattgct acaggcatcg
     4321 tggtgtcacg ctcgtcgttt ggtatggctt cattcagctc cggttcccaa cgatcaaggc
     4381 gagttacatg atcccccatg ttgtgcaaaa aagcggttag ctccttcggt cctccgatcg
     4441 ttgtcagaag taagttggcc gcagtgttat cactcatggt tatggcagca ctgcataatt
     4501 ctcttactgt catgccatcc gtaagatgct tttctgtgac tggtgagtac tcaaccaagt
     4561 cattctgaga atagtgtatg cggcgaccga gttgctcttg cccggcgtca acacgggata
     4621 ataccgcgcc acatagcaga actttaaaag tgctcatcat tggaaaacgt tcttcggggc
     4681 gaaaactctc aaggatctta ccgctgttga gatccagttc gatgtaaccc actcgtgcac
     4741 ccaactgatc ttcagcatct tttactttca ccagcgtttc tgggtgagca aaaacaggaa
     4801 ggcaaaatgc cgcaaaaaag ggaataaggg cgacacggaa atgttgaata ctcatactct
     4861 tcctttttca atattattga agcatttatc agggttattg tctcatgagc ggatacatat
     4921 ttgaatgtat ttagaaaaat aaacaaatag gggttccgcg cacatttccc cgaaaagtgc
     4981 cac
//
