>Addgene plasmid #17383 | pBabe-HAZ | addgene partial sequence | sequence record 23312 | SV40pro-F 5'-TATTTATGCAGAGGCCGAGG-3'
AAGTAGTGAGGAGGCTTTTTTGGAGGCCTAGGCTTTTGCAAAAGCTTGCCACCATGGCTTATCCATATGA
TGTTCCAGATTATGCTGAATTCGCCCGGGCAGCGGCCGCGCCAAGTTGACCAGTGCCGTTCCGGTGCTCA
CCGCGCGCGACGTCGCCGGAGCGGTCGAGTTCTGGACCGACCGGCTCGGGTTCTCCCGGGACTTCGTGGA
GGACGACTTCGCCGGTGTGGTCCGGGACGACGTGACCCTGTTCATCAGCGCGGTCCAGGACCAGGTGGTG
CCGGACAACACCCTGGCCTGGGTGTG
